>Addgene plasmid #176742 | pZac2.1 gfaABC1D-Aqp4-BioID2-BioID2-HA | addgene full sequence | sequence record 368422 | Addgene NGS Result
AGCGCCCAATACGCAAACCGCCTCTCCCCGCGCGTTGGCCGATTCATTAATGCAGCTGGCACGACAGGTT
TCCCGACTGGAAAGCGGGCAGTGAGCGCAACGCAATTAATGTGAGTTAGCTCACTCATTAGGCACCCCAG
GCTTTACACTTTATGCTTCCGGCTCGTATGTTGTGTGGAATTGTGAGCGGATAACAATTTCACACAGGAA
ACAGCTATGACCATGATTACGCCAGATTTAATTAAGGCCTTAATTAGGCTGCGCGCTCGCTCGCTCACTG
AGGCCGCCCGGGCAAAGCCCGGGCGTCGGGCGACCTTTGGTCGCCCGGCCTCAGTGAGCGAGCGAGCGCG
CAGAGAGGGAGTGGCCAACTCCATCACTAGGGGTTCCTTGTAGTTAATGATTAACCCGCCATGCTACTTA
TCTACGTAGCCATGCTCTAGGAAGATCTAACATATCCTGGTGTGGAGTAGGGGACGCTGCTCTGACAGAG
GCTCGGGGGCCTGAGCTGGCTCTGTGAGCTGGGGAGGAGGCAGACAGCCAGGCCTTGTCTGCAAGCAGAC
CTGGCAGCATTGGGCTGGCCGCCCCCCAGGGCCTCCTCTTCATGCCCAGTGAATGACTCACCTTGGCACA
GACACAATGTTCGGGGTGGGCACAGTGCCTGCTTCCCGCCGCACCCCAGCCCCCCTCAAATGCCTTCCGA
GAAGCCCATTGAGCAGGGGGCTTGCATTGCACCCCAGCCTGACAGCCTGGCATCTTGGGATAAAAGCAGC
ACAGCCCCCTAGGGGCTGCCCTTGCTGTGTGGCGCCACCGGCGGTGGAGAACAAGGCTCTATTCAGCCTG
TGCCCAGGAAAGGGGATCAGGGGATGCCCAGGCATGGACAGTGGGTGGCAGGGGGGGAGAGGAGGGCTGT
CTGCTTCCCAGAAGTCCAAGGACACAAATGGGTGAGGGGAGAGCTCTCCCCATAGCTGGGCTGCGGCCCA
ACCCCACCCCCTCAGGCTATGCCAGGGGGTGTTGCCAGGGGCACCCGGGCATCGCCAGTCTAGCCCACTC
CTTCATAAAGCCCTCGCATCCCAGGAGCGAGCAGAGCCAGAGCAGGTTGGAGAGGAGACGCATCACCTCC
GCTGCTCGCAAGCTTTATTGCGGTAGTTTATCACAGTTAAATTGCTAACGCAGTCAGTGCTTCTGACACA
ACAGTCTCGAACTTAAGCTGCAGAAGTTGGTCGTGAGGCACTGGGCAGGTAAGTATCAAGGTTACAAGAC
AGGTTTAAGGAGACCAATAGAAACTGGGCTTGTCGAGACAGAGAAGACTCTTGCGTTTCTGATAGGCACC
TATTGGTCTTACTGACATCCACTTTGCCTTTCTCTCCACAGGTGTCCACTCCCAGTTCAATTACAGCTCT
TAAGGCTAGAGTACTTAATACGACTCACTATAGGCTAGCCTCGACCATGGTGGCTTTCAAAGGAGTCTGG
ACTCAGGCTTTCTGGAAGGCAGTCTCAGCAGAATTTCTGGCCACGCTTATCTTTGTTTTGCTCGGTGTGG
GATCCACCATAAACTGGGGTGGCTCAGAAAACCCCTTACCTGTGGACATGGTCCTCATCTCCCTTTGCTT
TGGACTCAGCATTGCTACCATGGTGCAGTGCTTTGGCCACATCAGTGGTGGCCACATCAATCCCGCTGTG
ACTGTAGCCATGGTGTGCACACGAAAGATCAGCATCGCTAAGTCCGTCTTCTACATCATTGCACAGTGCC
TGGGGGCCATCATTGGAGCCGGCATCCTCTACCTGGTCACACCTCCCAGTGTGGTTGGAGGATTGGGAGT
CACCACGGTTCATGGAAACCTCACCGCTGGCCATGGGCTCCTGGTGGAGTTAATAATCACTTTCCAGTTG
GTGTTCACTATTTTTGCCAGCTGTGATTCCAAACGAACTGATGTTACTGGTTCAATAGCTTTAGCAATTG
GATTTTCCGTTGCAATTGGACATTTGTTTGCAATCAATTATACTGGAGCCAGCATGAATCCAGCTCGATC
TTTTGGACCCGCAGTTATCATGGGAAACTGGGCAAACCACTGGATATATTGGGTTGGACCAATCATGGGC
GCTGTGCTGGCAGGTGCCCTTTATGAGTATGTCTTCTGTCCTGATGTGGAGCTCAAACGTCGCCTTAAGG
AAGCCTTCAGCAAAGCCGCGCAGCAGACAAAAGGGAGCTACATGGAGGTGGAGGACAACCGGAGCCAAGT
GGAGACGGAAGACTTGATCCTGAAGCCCGGAGTGGTGCATGTGATTGACATTGACCGTGGAGAAGAGAAG
AAGGGGAAAGACTCTTCGGGAGAGGTATTGTCTTCCGTACTCGAGCTCGGATCCACCACCATGTTCAAAA
ATCTTATTTGGCTGAAGGAAGTTGATAGCACCCAGGAGCGGCTTAAGGAATGGAATGTCTCCTATGGCAC
TGCACTCGTCGCCGATAGACAGACCAAAGGTAGAGGCGGTCTCGGACGGAAGTGGTTGAGTCAGGAGGGC
GGTCTTTACTTCTCTTTCTTGTTGAATCCAAAAGAGTTTGAAAATTTGTTGCAACTTCCACTGGTCTTGG
GACTCTCCGTGAGCGAGGCACTCGAAGAGATTACAGAGATACCATTTAGTCTGAAGTGGCCCAACGACGT
TTATTTTCAGGAGAAAAAGGTTTCAGGGGTCCTTTGTGAGCTCAGTAAGGACAAGCTGATAGTGGGAATC
GGTATAAACGTGAATCAAAGAGAGATCCCTGAAGAGATCAAGGATCGGGCCACAACACTTTATGAAATCA
CTGGAAAGGATTGGGACAGAAAGGAGGTCTTGCTGAAGGTTCTCAAGCGAATTTCCGAAAATCTCAAGAA
ATTTAAGGAAAAATCCTTTAAAGAGTTCAAAGGAAAAATTGAGTCAAAGATGTTGTACCTTGGAGAGGAG
GTTAAACTCTTGGGAGAAGGCAAGATTACCGGGAAACTTGTGGGCCTGAGTGAAAAGGGCGGTGCTTTGA
TACTTACAGAGGAAGGCATAAAGGAGATACTGTCCGGCGAATTTAGCTTGCGACGGTCAAGCTTAGGTGG
AGGAGGTTCTGGAGGCGGTGGAAGTGGTGGCGGAGGTAGCGGTGGAGGAGGTTCTATGGTGTCTAAGGAA
TTCATGTTCAAAAATCTTATTTGGCTGAAGGAAGTTGATAGCACCCAGGAGCGGCTTAAGGAATGGAATG
TCTCCTATGGCACTGCACTCGTCGCCGATAGACAGACCAAAGGTAGAGGCGGTCTCGGACGGAAGTGGTT
GAGTCAGGAGGGCGGTCTTTACTTCTCTTTCTTGTTGAATCCAAAAGAGTTTGAAAATTTGTTGCAACTT
CCACTGGTCTTGGGACTCTCCGTGAGCGAGGCACTCGAAGAGATTACAGAGATACCATTTAGTCTGAAGT
GGCCCAACGACGTTTATTTTCAGGAGAAAAAGGTTTCAGGGGTCCTTTGTGAGCTCAGTAAGGACAAGCT
GATAGTGGGAATCGGTATAAACGTGAATCAAAGAGAGATCCCTGAAGAGATCAAGGATCGGGCCACAACA
CTTTATGAAATCACTGGAAAGGATTGGGACAGAAAGGAGGTCTTGCTGAAGGTTCTCAAGCGAATTTCCG
AAAATCTCAAGAAATTTAAGGAAAAATCCTTTAAAGAGTTCAAAGGAAAAATTGAGTCAAAGATGTTGTA
CCTTGGAGAGGAGGTTAAACTCTTGGGAGAAGGCAAGATTACCGGGAAACTTGTGGGCCTGAGTGAAAAG
GGCGGTGCTTTGATACTTACAGAGGAAGGCATAAAGGAGATACTGTCCGGCGAATTTAGCTTGCGACGGT
CAGCTAGCGCTTACCCTTACGATGTACCGGATTACGCATAGGGATCCAATTCGCTTATCGATAATCAACC
TCTGGATTACAAAATTTGTGAAAGATTGACTGGTATTCTTAACTATGTTGCTCCTTTTACGCTATGTGGA
TACGCTGCTTTAATGCCTTTGTATCATGCTATTGCTTCCCGTATGGCTTTCATTTTCTCCTCCTTGTATA
AATCCTGGTTGCTGTCTCTTTATGAGGAGTTGTGGCCCGTTGTCAGGCAACGTGGCGTGGTGTGCACTGT
GTTTGCTGACGCAACCCCCACTGGTTGGGGCATTGCCACCACCTGTCAGCTCCTTTCCGGGACTTTCGCT
TTCCCCCTCCCTATTGCCACGGCGGAACTCATCGCCGCCTGCCTTGCCCGCTGCTGGACAGGGGCTCGGC
TGTTGGGCACTGACAATTCCGTGGTGTTGTCGGGGAAATCATCGTCCTTTCCTTGGCTGCTCGCCTATGT
TGCCACCTGGATTCTGCGCGGGACGTCCTTCTGCTACGTCCCTTCGGCCCTCAATCCAGCGGACCTTCCT
TCCCGCGGCCTGCTGCCGGCTCTGCGGCCTCTTCCGCGTCTTCGCCTTCGCCCTCAGACGAGTCGGATCT
CCCTTTGGGCCGCCTCCCCGCATCGATACCGGAATTCTGCAGATATCTAGAGTCGACCCGGGCGGCCGCT
TCGAGCAGACATGATAAGATACATTGATGAGTTTGGACAAACCACAACTAGAATGCAGTGAAAAAAATGC
TTTATTTGTGAAATTTGTGATGCTATTGCTTTATTTGTAACCATTATAAGCTGCAATAAACAAGTTAACA
ACAACAATTGCATTCATTTTATGTTTCAGGTTCAGGGGGAGATGTGGGAGGTTTTTTAAAGCAAGTAAAA
CCTCTACAAATGTGGTAAAATCGATAAGGATCTTCCTAGAGCATGGCTACGTAGATAAGTAGCATGGCGG
GTTAATCATTAACTACAAGGAACCCCTAGTGATGGAGTTGGCCACTCCCTCTCTGCGCGCTCGCTCGCTC
ACTGAGGCCGGGCGACCAAAGGTCGCCCGACGCCCGGGCTTTGCCCGGGCGGCCTCAGTGAGCGAGCGAG
CGCGCAGCCTTAATTAACCTAATTCACTGGCCGTCGTTTTACAACGTCGTGACTGGGAAAACCCTGGCGT
TACCCAACTTAATCGCCTTGCAGCACATCCCCCTTTCGCCAGCTGGCGTAATAGCGAAGAGGCCCGCACC
GATCGCCCTTCCCAACAGTTGCGCAGCCTGAATGGCGAATGGG
[124 nt withheld, positions 5154-5277]
C
[91 nt withheld, positions 5279-5369]
A
[49 nt withheld, positions 5371-5419]
CCTTTGACGTTGGAGTCCACGTTCTTT
[37 nt withheld, positions 5447-5483]
ACCCTATCTCGGTCTATTCTTTTGATTTATAAGGGATTTTGCCGATTTCGGCCTATTGGTTAAAAAATGA
GCTGATTTAACAAAAATTTAACGCGAATTTTAACAAAATATTAACGCTTACAATTTAGGTGGCACTTTTC
GGGGAAATGTGCGCGGAACCCCTATTTGTTTATTTTTCTAAATACATTCAAATATGTATCCGCTCATGAG
ACAATAACCCTGATAAATGCTTCAATAATATTGAAAAAGGAAGAGTATGAGTATTCAACATTTCCGTGTC
GCCCTTATTCCCTTTTTTGCGGCATTTTGCCTTCCTGTTTTTGCTCACCCAGAAACGCTGGTGAAAGTAA
AAGATGCTGAAGATCAGTTGGGTGCACGAGTGGGTTACATCGAACTGGATCTCAACAGCGGTAAGATCCT
TGAGAGTTTTCGCCCCGAAGAACGTTTTCCAATGATGAGCACTTTTAAAGTTCTGCTATGTGGCGCGGTA
TTATCCCGTATTGACGCCGGGCAAGAGCAACTCGGTCGCCGCATACACTATTCTCAGAATGACTTGGTTG
AGTACTCACCAGTCACAGAAAAGCATCTTACGGATGGCATGACAGTAAGAGAATTATGCAGTGCTGCCAT
AACCATGAGTGATAACACTGCGGCCAACTTACTTCTGACAACGATCGGAGGACCGAAGGAGCTAACCGCT
TTTTTGCACAACATGGGGGATCATGTAACTCGCCTTGATCGTTGGGAACCGGAGCTGAATGAAGCCATAC
CAAACGACGAGCGTGACACCACGATGCCTGTAGCAATGGCAACAACGTTGCGCAAACTATTAACTGGCGA
ACTACTTACTCTAGCTTCCCGGCAACAATTAATAGACTGGATGGAGGCGGATAAAGTTGCAGGACCACTT
CTGCGCTCGGCCCTTCCGGCTGGCTGGTTTATTGCTGATAAATCTGGAGCCGGTGAGCGTGGGTCTCGCG
GTATCATTGCAGCACTGGGGCCAGATGGTAAGCCCTCCCGTATCGTAGTTATCTACACGACGGGGAGTCA
GGCAACTATGGATGAACGAAATAGACAGATCGCTGAGATAGGTGCCTCACTGATTAAGCATTGGTAACTG
TCAGACCAAGTTTACTCATATATACTTTAGATTGATTTAAAACTTCATTTTTAATTTAAAAGGATCTAGG
TGAAGATCCTTTTTGATAATCTCATGACCAAAATCCCTTAACGTGAGTTTTCGTTCCACTGAGCGTCAGA
CCCCGTAGAAAAGATCAAAGGATCTTCTTGAGATCCTTTTTTTCTGCGCGTAATCTGCTGCTTGCAAACA
AAAAAACCACCGCTACCAGCGGTGGTTTGTTTGCCGGATCAAGAGCTACCAACTCTTTTTCCGAAGGTAA
CTGGCTTCAGCAGAGCGCAGATACCAAATACTGTTCTTCTAGTGTAGCCGTAGTTAGGCCACCACTTCAA
GAACTCTGTAGCACCGCCTACATACCTCGCTCTGCTAATCCTGTTACCAGTGGCTGCTGCCAGTGGCGAT
AAGTCGTGTCTTACCGGGTTGGACTCAAGACGATAGTTACCGGATAAGGCGCAGCGGTCGGGCTGAACGG
GGGGTTCGTGCACACAGCCCAGCTTGGAGCGAACGACCTACACCGAACTGAGATACCTACAGCGTGAGCT
ATGAGAAAGCGCCACGCTTCCCGAAGGGAGAAAGGCGGACAGGTATCCGGTAAGCGGCAGGGTCGGAACA
GGAGAGCGCACGAGGGAGCTTCCAGGGGGAAACGCCTGGTATCTTTATAGTCCTGTCGGGTTTCGCCACC
TCTGACTTGAGCGTCGATTTTTGTGATGCTCGTCAGGGGGGCGGAGCCTATGGAAAAACGCCAGCAACGC
GGCCTTTTTACGGTTCCTGGCCTTTTGCTGGCCTTTTGCTCACATGTTCTTTCCTGCGTTATCCCCTGAT
TCTGTGGATAACCGTATTACCGCCTTTGAGTGAGCTGATACCGCTCGCCGCAGCCGAACGACCGAGCGCA
GCGAGTCAGTGAGCGAGGAAGCGGAAG
Features (pLannotate 1.2.2; 17 found; start..end, strand, type, name):
      2..94      +  CDS            lacI (fragment): lac repressor; lacI; The lac repressor binds to the lac operator to inhibit transcription in E. coli. This inhibition can be relieved by adding lactose or isopropyl-β-D-thiogalactopyranoside (IPTG).
    107..128     +  protein_bind   CAP binding site: CAP binding activates transcription in the presence of cAMP. E. coli catabolite activator protein
    143..173     +  promoter       lac promoter: promoter for the E. coli lac operon
    181..197     +  protein_bind   lac operator: The lac repressor binds to the lac operator to inhibit transcription in E. coli. This inhibition can be relieved by adding lactose or isopropyl-β-D-thiogalactopyranoside (IPTG). lac repressor encoded by lacI
    258..388     -  repeat_region  AAV2 ITR (fragment): inverted terminal repeat of adeno-associated virus serotype 2 inverted
   1239..1371    +  intron         chimeric intron: chimera between introns from human β-globin and immunoglobulin heavy chain genes
   1416..1434    +  promoter       T7 promoter: promoter for bacteriophage T7 RNA polymerase
   1441..2349    +  CDS            Aqp4 (fragment): AQP4_MOUSE - Experimental evidence at protein level: Swiss-Prot protein existence level 1. Forms a water-specific channel (PubMed:8660998, PubMed:9276712, PubMed:18286643). Plays an important role in brain water homeostasis and in glymphatic solute transport (PubMed:22896675, PubMed:27751903, PubMed:30561329, PubMed:30557661). Required for a normal rate of water exchange across the blood brain interface (PubMed:30557661). Required for normal levels of cerebrospinal fluid influx into the brain cortex and parenchyma along paravascular spaces that surround penetrating arteries, and for normal dra
   3913..4501    +  misc_feature   WPRE: woodchuck hepatitis virus posttranscriptional regulatory element
   4565..4686    -  polyA_signal   SV40 poly(A) signal: SV40 polyadenylation signal
   4709..4777    -  CDS            large T antigen (fragment): large T antigen from SV40 (simian virus 40)
   4848..4978    +  repeat_region  AAV2 ITR (fragment): inverted terminal repeat of adeno-associated virus serotype 2 inverted
   4992..5149    +  CDS            lacZα (fragment): LacZα fragment of β-galactosidase; lacZ fragment
   5154..5582    +  rep_origin     f1 ori (sequence partly withheld): f1 bacteriophage origin of replication; arrow indicates direction of (+) strand synthesis
   5635..5739    +  promoter       AmpR promoter: bla
   5740..6600    +  CDS            AmpR: β-lactamase; bla; confers resistance to ampicillin, carbenicillin, and related antibiotics
   6771..7359    +  rep_origin     ori: high-copy-number ColE1/pMB1/pBR322/pUC origin of replication
