[The description below was written by a language model from this plasmid's Addgene catalogue record and pLannotate feature annotations shown in this document.]
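Description:
pZac2.1 gfaABC1D-Aqp4-BioID2-BioID2-HA is a 7,540 bp AAV transfer plasmid built on the pZac2.1 backbone, designed to express a proximity-labelling fusion protein selectively in astrocytes. It is propagated in E. coli through a high-copy ColE1/pUC-type origin with ampicillin selection (AmpR under its own promoter). The backbone also carries an f1 phage origin and remnants of a lac cloning region (lacI and lacZα fragments, CAP site, lac promoter and operator) that play no role in the payload. Two AAV2 inverted terminal repeats, annotated as fragments, flank the expression cassette and provide the signals needed for replication and packaging of the intervening DNA into recombinant AAV particles.

According to the catalogue entry, expression is driven by gfaABC1D, a compact GFAP-derived astrocyte promoter. The automated feature table does not annotate it, but an unannotated stretch lies between the left ITR and the chimeric β-globin/immunoglobulin intron that precedes the coding region. A T7 promoter sits just upstream of the open reading frame. The insert encodes mouse aquaporin-4, the astrocytic water channel, fused at its C-terminus to BioID2, the promiscuous biotin ligase derived from Aquifex aeolicus, and ending in an HA epitope tag. The name implies two BioID2 copies, although the alternative name lists one. Only the Aqp4 portion is annotated, and the region between it and the WPRE is unlabelled. A WPRE and an SV40 polyadenylation signal follow to enhance transcript stability and processing.

The construct is intended for AAV-mediated delivery to astrocytes, where the fusion biotinylates proteins near aquaporin-4 so that the local subproteome can be captured and identified. The HA tag allows detection of the fusion.
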