Addgene plasmid #176742: pZac2.1 gfaABC1D-Aqp4-BioID2-BioID2-HA
Purpose: Expresses Aquaporin-4 fused with BioID2 at the C-terminus in astrocytes
Depositing lab: Baljit Khakh. Depositing organization: University of California, Los Angeles (UCLA). Publication: Astrocyte-neuron subproteomes and obsessive-compulsive disorder mechanisms. Soto JS, Jami-Alahmadi Y, Chacon J, Moye SL, Diaz-Castro B, Wohlschlegel JA, Khakh BS. Nature. 2023 Apr;616(7958):764-773. doi: 10.1038/s41586-023-05927-7. Epub 2023 Apr 12. PubMed 37046092.
Backbone
  Vector backbone: PZac2.1
  Backbone manufacturer: Khakh lab
  Backbone size w/o insert (bp): 5095
  Total vector size (bp): 7540
  Vector type: Bacterial Expression, AAV
Growth in bacteria
  Bacterial resistance: Ampicillin, 100 μg/mL
  Growth temperature: 37°C
  Growth strain: NEB Stable
  Copy number: Unknown
Gene/Insert
  Gene/Insert name: Aqp4-BioID2-BioID2-HA (alt name: Aqp4-BioID2-HA)
  Species: M. musculus (mouse); Aquifex aeolicus
  Insert size (bp): 2445
  GenBank ID: BC024526.1
  Promoter: gfaABC1D
  Tag / fusion protein: HA (C terminal on insert)
  Cloning method: Ligation Independent Cloning
  Sequencing primers: 5′ taatacgactcactatagg; 3′ gtggtttgtccaaactcatc
Resource information
  A portion of this plasmid was derived from a plasmid made by: Kyle Roux and Scott Soderling labs
Terms and licenses: Academic/Nonprofit Terms; Industry Terms: Not Available to Industry
How to cite: pZac2.1 gfaABC1D-Aqp4-BioID2-BioID2-HA was a gift from Baljit Khakh (Addgene plasmid # 176742 ; http://n2t.net/addgene:176742 ; RRID:Addgene_176742)
